>Addgene plasmid #198220 | pSBtet-Bla/PAG1-GFP | addgene full sequence | sequence record 389402 | Addgene NGS Result
GGATCCCTATACAGTTGAAGTCGGAAGTTTACATACACTTAAGTTGGAGTCATTAAAACTCGTTTTTCAA
CTACTCCACAAATTTCTTGTTAACAAACAATAGTTTTGGCAAGTCAGTTAGGACATCTACTTTGTGCATG
ACACAAGTCATTTTTCCAACAATTGTTTACAGACAGATTATTTCACTTATAATTCACTGTATCACAATTC
CAGTGGGTCAGAAGTTTACATACACTAAGTTCGACTCCTCTGCAGAATGCGGCGATGTTTCGGTAAGGGG
TCCGCTATCTAGACGAGTTTACTCCCTATCAGTGATAGAGAACGTATGTCGAGTTTACTCCCTATCAGTG
ATAGAGAACGATGTCGAGTTTACTCCCTATCAGTGATAGAGAACGTATGTCGAGTTTACTCCCTATCAGT
GATAGAGAACGTATGTCGAGTTTACTCCCTATCAGTGATAGAGAACGTATGTCGAGTTTATCCCTATCAG
TGATAGAGAACGTATGTCGAGTTTACTCCCTATCAGTGATAGAGAACGTATGTCGATTAGGCGTGTACGG
TGGGCGCCTATAAAAGCAGAGCTCGTTTAGTGAACCGTCAGATCGCCTGGAGCCAATTCCAACTCTTTTG
CCTTATACCTACTTTCCGTACCACTTCCTACCCTCGAAAGGCCTCTGAGGCCACCATGGGGCCCGCGGGG
AGCCTGCTGGGCAGCGGACAGATGCAGATCACCCTGTGGGGAAGTCTGGCTGCTGTCGCCATTTTCTTCG
TCATCACCTTCCTCATCTTCCTGTGCTCTAGTTGTGACAGGGAAAAGAAGCCGCGACAGCATAGTGGGGA
CCATGAGAACCTGATGAACGTGCCTTCAGACAAGGAGATGTTCAGCCGTTCAGTTACTAGCCTGGCAACA
GATGCTCCTGCCAGCAGTGAGCAGAATGGGGCACTCACCAATGGGGACATTCTTTCAGAGGACAGTACTC
TGACCTGCATGCAGCATTACGAGGAAGTCCAGACATCGGCCTCGGATCTGCTGGATTCCCAGGACAGCAC
AGGGAAACCAAAATGTCATCAGAGTCGGGAGCTGCCCAGAATCCCTCCCGAGAGCGCAGTGGATACCATG
CTCACGGCGAGAAGTGTGGACGGGGACCAGGGGCTGGGGATGGAAGGGCCCTATGAAGTGCTCAAGGACA
GCTCCTCCCAAGAAAACATGGTGGAGGACTGCTTGTATGAAACTGTGAAAGAGATCAAGGAGGTGGCTGC
AGCTGCACACCTGGAGAAAGGCCACAGTGGCAAGGCAAAATCTACTTCTGCCTCGAAAGAGCTCCCAGGG
CCCCAGACTGAAGGCAAAGCTGAGTTTGCTGAATATGCCTCGGTGGACAGAAACAAAAAATGTCGTCAAA
GTGTTAATGTAGAGAGTATCCTTGGAAATTCATGTGATCCAGAAGAGGAGGCCCCACCACCTGTCCCTGT
TAAGCTTCTGGACGAGAATGAAAACCTTCAGGAGAAGGAAGGGGGAGAGGCGGAAGAGAGTGCCACAGAC
ACGACCAGTGAAACTAACAAGAGATTTAGCTCATTGTCATACAAGTCTCGGGAAGAAGACCCCACTCTCA
CAGAAGAAGAGATCTCAGCTATGTACTCATCAGTAAATAAACCTGGACAGTTAGTGAATAAATCGGGGCA
GTCGCTTACAGTTCCGGAGTCCACCTACACCTCCATTCAAGGGGACCCACAGAGGTCACCCTCCTCCTGT
AATGATCTCTATGCTACTGTTAAAGACTTCGAAAAAACTCCAAACAGCACACTTCCACCAGCAGGGAGGC
CCAGCGAGGAGCCAGAGCCTGATTATGAAGCGATACAGACTCTCAACAGAGAGGAAGAAAAGGCCACCCT
GGGGACCAATGGCCACCACGGTCTCGTCCCAAAGGAGAACGACTACGAGAGCATAAGTGACTTGCAGCAA
GGCAGAGATATTACCAGGCTCGGAGGAGGCAGCGGTGGTGGAAGTGGACCCGTGAGCAAGGGCGAGGAGC
TGTTCACCGGGGTGGTGCCCATCCTGGTCGAGCTGGACGGCGACGTAAACGGCCACAAGTTCAGCGTGTC
CGGCGAGGGCGAGGGCGATGCCACCTACGGCAAGCTGACCCTGAAGTTCATCTGCACCACCGGCAAGCTG
CCCGTGCCCTGGCCCACCCTCGTGACCACCTTCACCTACGGCGTGCAGTGCTTCGCCCGCTACCCCGACC
ACATGAAGCAGCACGACTTCTTCAAGTCCGCCATGCCCGAAGGCTACGTCCAGGAGCGCACCATCTTCTT
CAAGGACGACGGCAACTACAAGACCCGCGCCGAGGTGAAGTTCGAGGGCGACACCCTGGTGAACCGCATC
GAGCTGAAGGGCATCGACTTCAAGGAGGACGGCAACATCCTGGGGCACAAGCTGGAGTACAACTACAACA
GCCACAAGGTCTATATCACCGCCGACAAGCAGAAGAACGGCATCAAGGTGAACTTCAAGACCCGCCACAA
CATCGAGGACGGCAGCGTGCAGCTCGCCGACCACTACCAGCAGAACACCCCCATCGGCGACGGCCCCGTG
CTGCTGCCCGACAACCACTACCTGAGCACCCAGTCCGCCCTGAGCAAAGACCCCAACGAGAAGCGCGATC
ACATGGTCCTGCTGGAGTTCGTGACCGCCGCCGGGATCACTCTCGGCATGGACGAGCTGTACAAGTAAGG
CCTGTCAGGCCAAGCTTCCATCGATAGACATGATAAGATACATTGATGAGTTTGGACAAACCACAACAAG
AATGCAGTGAAAAAAATGCTTTATTTGTGAAATTTGTGATGCTATTGCTTTATTTGTAACCATTATAAGC
TGCAATAAACAAGTTAACAACAACAATTGCATTCATTTTATGTTTCAGGTTCAGGGGGAGATGTGGGAGG
TTTTTTAAAGCAAGTAAAACCTCTACAAATGTGGTACCTAGGCGAGACCCTGTCTCACAAAATAAAGTAA
GCCCGGACTGAGTGCGGAAAGGCGGGCCTGGCGGGTCTGGTCTCCCCATGCGGGCCACCAGAGGCCCTGC
AGCCTTCAGTCGCTTGAAGGGGTAATGGCGCTTCCACTCACAAACATGGCGGACAGAGCGTGTGAACGAG
ATGAACAGCCCCTCAAAAATATGGCCGCCGAGGCTGGACGGCCGTGCCCCAGCAGCACCGCCTCCGCGCC
CCACGTGATCTCTCGCCGGGCACAGCGCTGACCGCGGAGGTCCAACCGGAAGAATGTCCGGATTGGACAT
TCGGAAGAGGGCCCGCCTTCCCTGGGGAATCTCTGCGCACGCGCAGAACGCTTCGACCAATGAAAACACA
GGAAGCCGTCCGCGCAACCGCGTTGCGTCACTTCTGCCGCCCCTGTTTCAAGGTATATAGCCGTAGACGG
AACTTCGCCTTTCTCTCGGCCTTAGCGCCATTTTTTTGGGTGAGTGTTTTTTGGTTCCTGCGTTGGGATT
CCGTGTACAATCCATAGACATCTGACCTCGGCACTTAGCATCATCACAGCAAACTAACTGTAGCCTTTCT
CTCTTTCCCTGTAGAAACCTCTGCACCTGAGGCCACCATGTCTAGACTGGACAAGAGCAAAGTCATAAAC
GGCGCTCTGGAATTACTCAATGGAGTCGGTATCGAAGGCCTGACGACAAGGAAACTCGCTCAAAAGCTGG
GAGTTGAGCAGCCTACCCTGTACTGGCACGTGAAGAACAAGCGGGCCCTGCTCGATGCCCTGCCAATCGA
GATGCTGGACAGGCATCATACCCACTTCTGCCCCCTGGAAGGCGAGTCATGGCAAGACTTTCTGCGGAAC
AACGCCAAGTCATTCCGCTGTGCTCTCCTCTCACATCGCGACGGGGCTAAAGTGCATCTCGGCACCCGCC
CAACAGAGAAACAGTACGAAACCCTGGAAAATCAGCTCGCGTTCCTGTGTCAGCAAGGCTTCTCCCTGGA
GAACGCACTGTACGCTCTGTCCGCCGTGGGCCACTTTACACTGGGCTGCGTATTGGAGGAACAGGAGCAT
CAAGTAGCAAAAGAGGAAAGAGAGACACCTACCACCGATTCTATGCCCCCACTTCTGAGACAAGCAATTG
AGCTGTTCGACCGGCAGGGAGCCGAACCTGCCTTCCTTTTCGGCCTGGAACTAATCATATGTGGCCTGGA
GAAACAGCTAAAGTGCGAAAGCGGCGGGCCGGCCGACGCCCTTGACGATTTTGACTTAGACATGCTCCCA
GCCGATGCCCTTGACGACTTTGACCTTGATATGCTGCCTGCTGACGCTCTTGACGATTTTGACCTTGACA
TGCTCCCCGGGTCCGGCGCTACTAACTTCAGCCTGCTGAAGCAGGCTGGTGACGTCGAGGAGAATCCTGG
TCCCATGGCCATGCCTTTGTCTCAAGAAGAATCCACCCTCATTGAAAGAGCAACGGCTACAATCAACAGC
ATCCCCATCTCTGAAGACTACAGCGTCGCCAGCGCAGCTCTCTCTAGCGACGGCCGCATCTTCACTGGTG
TCAATGTATATCATTTTACTGGGGGACCTTGTGCAGAACTCGTGGTGCTGGGCACTGCTGCTGCTGCGGC
AGCTGGCAACCTGACTTGTATCGTCGCGATCGGAAATGAGAACAGGGGCATCTTGAGCCCCTGCGGACGG
TGCCGACAGGTGCTTCTCGATCTGCATCCTGGGATCAAAGCCATAGTGAAGGACAGTGATGGACAGCCGA
CGGCAGTTGGGATTCGTGAATTGCTGCCCTCTGGTTATGTGTGGGAGGGCTAATTCGAAGGCCTGTCGTG
AAGCTTGGGGATCAATTCTCTAGAGCTCGCTGATCAGCCTCGACTGTGCCTTCTAGTTGCCAGCCATCTG
TTGTTTGCCCCTCCCCCGTGCCTTCCTTGACCCTGGAAGGTGCCACTCCCACTGTCCTTTCCTAATAAAA
TGAGGAAATTGCATCGCATTGTCTGAGTAGGTGTCATTCTATTCTGGGGGGTGGGGTGGGGCAGGACAGC
AAGGGGGAGGATTGGGAAGACAATAGCAGGCATGCTGGGGATGCGGTGGGCTCTATGGCTTCTGAGGCGG
AAAGAACCAGCTGGGCCTACTAGCTACTCGGGACCCCTTACCGAAACATCGCCGCATTCTGCAGAGGAGT
CGAGTGTATGTAAACTTCTGACCCACTGGGAATGTGATGAAAGAAATAAAAGCTGAAATGAATCATTCTC
TCTACTATTATTCTGATATTTCACATTCTTAAAATAAAGTGGTGATCCTAACTGACCTAAGACAGGGAAT
TTTTACTAGGATTAAATGTCAGGAATTGTGAAAAAGTGAGTTTAAATGTATTTGGCTAAGGTGTATGTAA
ACTTCCGACTTCAACTGTATAGGGATCCGCTTCCTCGCTCACTGACTCGCTGCGCTCGGTCGTTCGGCTG
CGGCGAGCGGTATCAGCTCACTCAAAGGCGGTAATACGGTTATCCACAGAATCAGGGGATAACGCAGGAA
AGAACATGTGAGCAAAAGGCCAGCAAAAGGCCAGGAACCGTAAAAAGGCCGCGTTGCTGGCGTTTTTCCA
TAGGCTCCGCCCCCCTGACGAGCATCACAAAAATCGACGCTCAAGTCAGAGGTGGCGAAACCCGACAGGA
CTATAAAGATACCAGGCGTTTCCCCCTGGAAGCTCCCTCGTGCGCTCTCCTGTTCCGACCCTGCCGCTTA
CCGGATACCTGTCCGCCTTTCTCCCTTCGGGAAGCGTGGCGCTTTCTCATAGCTCACGCTGTAGGTATCT
CAGTTCGGTGTAGGTCGTTCGCTCCAAGCTGGGCTGTGTGCACGAACCCCCCGTTCAGCCCGACCGCTGC
GCCTTATCCGGTAACTATCGTCTTGAGTCCAACCCGGTAAGACACGACTTATCGCCACTGGCAGCAGCCA
CTGGTAACAGGATTAGCAGAGCGAGGTATGTAGGCGGTGCTACAGAGTTCTTGAAGTGGTGGCCTAACTA
CGGCTACACTAGAAGAACAGTATTTGGTATCTGCGCTCTGCTGAAGCCAGTTACCTTCGGAAAAAGAGTT
GGTAGCTCTTGATCCGGCAAACAAACCACCGCTGGTAGCGGTGGTTTTTTTGTTTGCAAGCAGCAGATTA
CGCGCAGAAAAAAAGGATCTCAAGAAGATCCTTTGATCTTTTCTACGGGGTCTGACGCTCAGTGGAACGA
AAACTCACGTTAAGGGATTTTGGTCATGAGATTATCAAAAAGGATCTTCACCTAGATCCTTTTAAATTAA
AAATGAAGTTTTAAATCAATCTAAAGTATATATGAGTAAACTTGGTCTGACAGTTACCAATGCTTAATCA
GTGAGGCACCTATCTCAGCGATCTGTCTATTTCGTTCATCCATAGTTGCCTGACTCCCCGTCGTGTAGAT
AACTACGATACGGGAGGGCTTACCATCTGGCCCCAGTGCTGCAATGATACCGCGAGACCCACGCTCACCG
GCTCCAGATTTATCAGCAATAAACCAGCCAGCCGGAAGGGCCGAGCGCAGAAGTGGTCCTGCAACTTTAT
CCGCCTCCATCCAGTCTATTAATTGTTGCCGGGAAGCTAGAGTAAGTAGTTCGCCAGTTAATAGTTTGCG
CAACGTTGTTGCCATTGCTACAGGCATCGTGGTGTCACGCTCGTCGTTTGGTATGGCTTCATTCAGCTCC
GGTTCCCAACGATCAAGGCGAGTTACATGATCCCCCATGTTGTGCAAAAAAGCGGTTAGCTCCTTCGGTC
CTCCGATCGTTGTCAGAAGTAAGTTGGCCGCAGTGTTATCACTCATGGTTATGGCAGCACTGCATAATTC
TCTTACTGTCATGCCATCCGTAAGATGCTTTTCTGTGACTGGTGAGTACTCAACCAAGTCATTCTGAGAA
TAGTGTATGCGGCGACCGAGTTGCTCTTGCCCGGCGTCAATACGGGATAATACCGCGCCACATAGCAGAA
CTTTAAAAGTGCTCATCATTGGAAAACGTTCTTCGGGGCGAAAACTCTCAAGGATCTTACCGCTGTTGAG
ATCCAGTTCGATGTAACCCACTCGTGCACCCAACTGATCTTCAGCATCTTTTACTTTCACCAGCGTTTCT
GGGTGAGCAAAAACAGGAAGGCAAAATGCCGCAAAAAAGGGAATAAGGGCGACACGGAAATGTTGAATAC
TCATACTCTTCCTTTTTCAATATTATTGAAGCATTTATCAGGGTTATTGTCTCATGAGCGGATACATATT
TGAATGTATTTAGAAAAATAAACAAATAGGGGTTCCGCGCACATTTCCCCGAAAAGTGCCACCTGATGCG
GTGTGAAATACCGCACAGATGCGTAAGGAGAAAATACCGCATCAGGAAATTGTAAGCGTTAATATTTTGT
TAAAATT
Features (pLannotate 1.2.2; 15 found; start..end, strand, type, name):
    295..607     +  promoter       tight TRE promoter: Tet-responsive promoter PTight, consisting of seven tet operator sequences followed by the minimal CMV promoter
    686..1981    +  CDS            PAG1: PHAG1_HUMAN - Also known as CBP, PAG. Experimental evidence at protein level: Swiss-Prot protein existence level 1. Negatively regulates TCR (T-cell antigen receptor)-mediated signaling in T-cells and FCER1 (high affinity immunoglobulin epsilon receptor)-mediated signaling in mast cells. Promotes CSK activation and recruitment to lipid rafts, which results in LCK inhibition. Inhibits immunological synapse formation by preventing dynamic arrangement of lipid raft proteins. May be involved in cell adhesion signaling. From Homo sapiens (Human).
   2012..2728    +  CDS            EmGFP: Emerald GFP mammalian codon-optimized
   2804..2885    -  polyA_signal   SV40 poly(A) signal: SV40 polyadenylation signal
   2908..2976    -  CDS            large T antigen (fragment): large T antigen from SV40 (simian virus 40)
   3608..4305    +  CDS            rtTA3 (fragment): reverse tetracycline transactivator 3 activates expression from Tet-responsive promoters in the presence of doxycycline
   4235..4345    +  CDS            VP48: 3 tandem repeats of the minimal activation domain of herpes simplex virus VP16 (Cheng et al., 2013)
   4421..4810    +  CDS            bsd: BSD_ASPTE - Experimental evidence at protein level: Swiss-Prot protein existence level 1. Catalyzes the deamination of the cytosine moiety of the antibiotics blasticidin S, cytomycin and acetylblasticidin S. From Aspergillus terreus.
   4874..5098    +  polyA_signal   bGH poly(A) signal: bovine growth hormone polyadenylation signal
   5102..5123    +  promoter       SV40 promoter (fragment): SV40 enhancer and early promoter
   5595..6183    -  rep_origin     ori: high-copy-number ColE1/pMB1/pBR322/pUC origin of replication
   6354..7214    -  CDS            AmpR: β-lactamase; bla; confers resistance to ampicillin, carbenicillin, and related antibiotics
   7215..7319    -  promoter       AmpR promoter: bla
   7346..7396    +  misc_feature   bom (fragment): basis of mobility region from pBR322
   7397..7427    -  rep_origin     M13 ori (fragment): M13 bacteriophage origin of replication; arrow indicates direction of (+) strand synthesis
