[The description below was written by a language model from this plasmid's Addgene catalogue record and pLannotate feature annotations shown in this document.]
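Description:
pSBtet-Bla/PAG1-GFP is a Sleeping Beauty-type transposon plasmid for doxycycline-inducible expression of human PAG1 (also called CBP) in mammalian cells, built in the unmodified pSBtet-Bla backbone. In bacteria it is maintained by a high-copy ColE1/pUC origin and selected through β-lactamase (ampicillin resistance) driven by its own promoter. Small fragments of a pBR322 bom region and an M13 origin are also annotated.

The inducible unit consists of the tight TRE promoter (seven tet operators upstream of a minimal CMV promoter) driving the PAG1 coding sequence, followed closely by a GFP reading frame and an SV40 polyadenylation signal. The catalogue describes the C-terminal tag as EGFP, whereas the automated annotation matched it to Emerald GFP, a closely related variant. Downstream lies a second cassette encoding a reverse tetracycline transactivator (annotated as rtTA3 with VP16-derived minimal activation domains) followed by the blasticidin S deaminase gene and a bGH polyadenylation signal. The promoter for this cassette and the way the two reading frames are linked are not annotated. The transactivator binds the TRE in the presence of doxycycline and switches on PAG1-GFP, while blasticidin selects cells carrying the cassette.

As a transposon vector, it is meant to yield stable, inducible cell lines when a transposase is supplied, although the transposon inverted repeats were not picked up in the feature table. The sequenced record is 7,427 nt, shorter than the roughly 9,100 bp total listed in the catalogue, a discrepancy the record does not explain. PAG1 is a lipid-raft adaptor that recruits CSK and dampens T-cell receptor and mast-cell receptor signalling, so the fusion is suited to tracking its localisation and the effects of controlled overexpression.
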