Addgene plasmid #198220: pSBtet-Bla/PAG1-GFP
Purpose: Transposon vector (Addgene #60510) for doxycycline-inducible expression of human PAG1 fused to EGFP
Depositing lab: Eric Davis. Depositing organization: University of Texas MD Anderson Cancer Center.
Backbone
  Vector backbone: pSBtet-Bla
  Backbone manufacturer: Addgene #60510
  Backbone size w/o insert (bp): 7037
  Total vector size (bp): 9100
  Modifications to backbone: None
  Vector type: Mammalian Expression ; Transposon
  Selectable markers: Blasticidin
Growth in bacteria
  Bacterial resistance: Ampicillin, 100 μg/mL
  Growth temperature: 37°C
  Growth strain: DH5alpha
  Copy number: Unknown
Gene/Insert
  Gene/Insert name: PAG1 (alt name: CBP)
  Species: H. sapiens (human)
  Insert size (bp): 2000
  Mutation: None
  GenBank ID: NM_018440.4
  Entrez Gene: PAG1 (a.k.a. CBP, PAG)
  Tag / fusion protein: EGFP (C terminal on insert)
Resource information
  A portion of this plasmid was derived from a plasmid made by: Gene block synthesized by IDT
Terms and licenses: Academic/Nonprofit Terms; Industry Terms: Not Available to Industry
How to cite: pSBtet-Bla/PAG1-GFP was a gift from Eric Davis (Addgene plasmid # 198220 ; http://n2t.net/addgene:198220 ; RRID:Addgene_198220)
